>Addgene plasmid #231172 | pJC227 | addgene full sequence | sequence record 459157 | Addgene NGS Result
CACCTGCTTTTCCGGGGCGCGCCGGAGTGAGACCGGCCGCATTAGGCACCCCAGGCTTTACACTTTATGC
TTCCGGCTCGTATAATGTGTGGATTTTGAGTTAGGATCCGTCGAGATTTTCAGGAGCTAAGGAAGCTAAA
ATGGAGAAAAAAATCACTGGATATACCACCGTTGATATATCCCAATGGCATCGTAAAGAACATTTTGAGG
CATTTCAGTCAGTCGCTCAATGTACCTATAACCAGACCGTTCAGCTGGATATTACGGCCTTTTTAAAGAC
CGTAAAGAAAAATAAGCACAAGTTTTATCCGGCCTTTATTCACATTCTTGCCCGCCTGATGAATGCTCAT
CCGGAATTCCGTATGGCAATGAAAGACGGTGAGCTGGTGATATGGGATAGTGTTCACCCTTGTTACACCG
TTTTCCATGAGCAAACTGAAACGTTTTCATCGCTCTGGAGTGAATACCACGACGATTTCCGGCAGTTTCT
ACACATATATTCGCAAGATGTGGCGTGTTACGGTGAAAACCTGGCCTATTTCCCTAAAGGGTTTATTGAG
AATATGTTTTTCGTTTCAGCCAATCCCTGGGTGAGTTTCACCAGTTTTGATTTAAACGTGGCCAATATGG
ACAACTTCTTCGCCCCCGTTTTCACCATGGGCAAATATTATACGCAAGGCGACAAGGTGCTGATGCCGCT
GGCGATTCAGGTTCATCATGCCGTTTGTGATGGCTTCCATGTCGGCAGAATGCTTAATGAATTACAACAG
TACTGCGATGAGTGGCAGGCGGGGCGTAATCTAGAGGATCCGGCTTACTAAAAGCCAGATAACAGTATGC
GTATTTGCGCGCTGATTTTTGCGGTATAAGAATATATACTGATATGTATACCCGAAGTATGTCAAAAGGA
GGTATGCTATGAAGCAGCGTATTACAGTGACAGTTGACAGCGACAGCTATCAGTTGCTCAAGGCATATAT
GATGTCAATATCTCCGGTCTGGTAAGCACAACCATGCAGAATGAAGCCCGTCGTCTGCGTGCCGAACGCT
GGAAAGCGGAAAATCAGGAAGGGATGGCTGAGGTCGCCCGGTTTATTGAAATGAACGGCTCTTTTGCTGA
CGAGAACAGGGGCTGGTGAAATGCAGTTTAAGGTTTACACCTATAAAAGAGAGAGCCGTTATCGTCTGTT
TGTGGATGTACAGAGTGATATTATTGACACGCCCGGGCGACGGATGGTGATCCCCCTGGCCAGTGCACGT
CTGCTGTCAGATAAAGTCTCCCGTGAACTTTACCCGGTGGTGCATATCGGGGATGAAAGCTGGCGCATGA
TGACCACCGATATGGCCAGTGTGCCGGTTTCCGTTATCGGGGAAGAAGTGGCTGATCTCAGCCACCGCGA
AAATGACATCAAAAACGCCATTAACCTGATGTTCTGGGGAATATAAGGTCTCTCGCTGAGCTCTCCCTTT
TGCAGGTGTGATGAAAAGCCTTAGGGTCAGGTGGCACTTTTCGGGGAAATGTGCGATGAACCCCTATTTG
TTTATTTTTCTAAATACATTCAAATATGTATCCGCTAATGAGACAATAACCCTGATAAATGCTTCAATTA
TATTGAAAAAGGAAGAGTATGAGTATCCAACATTTCCGTGTCGCCCTTATTCCCTTTTTTGCGGCCTTCT
GCCTTCCTGTTTTTGCTCACCCAGAAACGCTGGTGAAAGTAAAAGATGCTGAAGATCAGTTGGGTGCCCG
AGTGGGTTACATTGAACTGGATCTCAACAGCGGCAAAATCTTAGAGAGTTTTCGCCCCGAAGAACGCTTC
CCAATGATGAGCACTTTCAAAGTTCTGCTATGTGGCGCGGTGTTATCCCGTATTGATGCTGGGCAAGAGC
AACTCGGTCGCCGCATACACTATTCTCAGAATGACTTGGTTGAGTATTCACCAGTCACAGAAAAGCATCT
TACGGATGGCATGACAGTAAGAGAATTATGTAGTGCTGCCATAACCATGAGTGATAACACTGCGGCCAAC
TTACTTCTGACAACGATTGGAGGACCGAAGGAGCTAACCGCTTTTTTGCACAACATGGGGGATCATGTAA
CTCGCCTTGATCGTTGGGAACCGGAGCTGAATGAAGCCATACCAAACGACGAGCGTGACACCACGATGCC
TGTAGCAATGGCAACAACTCTCCGCAAACTATTAACTGGCGAACTACTTACTCTTGCTTCACGCCAGCAA
CTCATTGACTGGATGGAGGCGGACAAAGTTGCAGGACCACTTCTGCGCTCGGCACTTCCGGCTGGCTGGT
TTATTGCTGATAAATCTGGAGCCGGTGAGCGTGGCTCTCGCGGTATCATTGCAGCACTGGGGCCAGATGG
TAAGCCCTCCCGTATCGTAGTTATCTACACGACGGGGAGTCAGGCAACTATGGATGAACGAAATAGACAG
ATCGCTGAGATAGGTGCCTCACTGATTAAGCATTGGTAACTGTCAGACGAAGGGAAATAAATAGTAGCCC
GCCTGATGTGCGGGCTTTTTTTTGGTGGTGGTTACCAGTGTCGCTTAGCTACCGTAGGTCCTCTTAGGCG
GTCCGATTAGCGACATAGTCATCAATGCCTTGACGGCAAAATCCCTTAACGTGAGTTTTCGTTCCACTGA
GCGTCAGACCCCGTAGAAAAGATCAAAGGATCTTCTTGAGATCCTTTTTTTCTGCGCGTAATCTGCTGCT
TGCAAACAAAAAAACCACCGCTACCAGCGGTGGTTTGTTTGCCGGATCAAGAGCTACTAACTCTTTTTCC
GAAGGTAACTGGCTTCAGCAGAGCGCAGATACCAAATACTGTTCTTCTAGTGTAGCCGTAGTTAGGCCAC
CACTTCAAGAACTCTGTAGCACCGCCTACATACCTCGCTCTGCTAATCCTGTTACCAGTGGCTGCTGCCA
GTGGCGATAAGTCGTGTCTTACCGGGTTGGACTCAAGACGATAGTTACTGGATAAGGCGCAGCGGTCGGG
CTGAACGGGGGGTTCGTGCTCACAGCCCAGCTTGGAGCGAACGACCTACACCGAACTGAGATACCTACAG
CGTGAGCTATGAGAAAGCGCCACGCTTCCCGAAGGGAGAAAGGCGGACAGGTATCCGGTAAGCGGCAGGG
TCGGAACAGGAGAGCGCACGAGGGAGCTTCCAGGGGGAAACGCCTGGTATCTTTATAGTCCTGTCGGGTT
TCGCCACCTCTGACTTGAGCGTCGATTTTTGTGATGCTCGTCAGGGGGGCGGAGCCTATGGAAAAACGCC
AGCAACGCGGCCTTTTTACGGTTCCTGGCCTTTTGCTGGCCTTTTGCTCACATGTTCTTTCCTGCGTTAT
CCCCTGATTCTGTGGATAACCGTATTACCGCCTTTGAGTGAGCTGATACCGCTCGCCGCAGCCGAACGAC
CGAGCGCAGCGAGTCAGTGAGCGAGGAAGCGGAAGAGCGCC
Features (pLannotate 1.2.2; 8 found; start..end, strand, type, name):
     57..87      +  promoter       lac UV5 promoter: E. coli lac promoter with an "up" mutation
    111..140     +  promoter       cat promoter (fragment): promoter of the E. coli cat gene encoding chloramphenicol acetyltransferase
    141..821     +  CDS            CmR: chloramphenicol acetyltransferase confers resistance to chloramphenicol
    978..1136    +  CDS            ccdA (fragment): CCDA_ECO57 - Also known as H, letA. Experimental evidence at protein level: Swiss-Prot protein existence level 1. Antitoxin component of a type II toxin-antitoxin (TA) system which inhibits the post-segregational killing (PSK) of plasmid-free cells, also referred to as a plasmid addiction system. Binds to and blocks the activity of CcdB; will also remove bound CcdB protein from the CcdB-GyrA complex by forming a CcdA-CcdB complex, a process termed rejuvenation. Functions as a transcriptional corepressor for the ccdAB operon, repression also requires CcdB (By similarity). From Escherichia coli
   1141..1443    +  CDS            ccdB: CCDB_ECOLI - Also known as G, letB, letD. Experimental evidence at protein level: Swiss-Prot protein existence level 1. Toxic component of a type II toxin-antitoxin (TA) system, functioning in plasmid maintainence. Responsible for the post- segregational killing (PSK) of plasmid-free cells, also referred to as a plasmid addiction system. Half-life of over 2 hours. Cell killing by CcdB is accompanied by filamentation, defects in chromosome and plasmid segregation, defects in cell division, formation of anucleate cells, decreased DNA synthesis and plasmid loss. Interferes with the activity of DN
   1528..1628    +  promoter       AmpR promoter: bla
   1629..2489    +  CDS            AmpR: β-lactamase; bla; confers resistance to ampicillin, carbenicillin, and related antibiotics
   2696..3284    +  rep_origin     ori: high-copy-number ColE1/pMB1/pBR322/pUC origin of replication
