[The description below was written by a language model from this plasmid's Addgene catalogue record and pLannotate feature annotations shown in this document.]
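Description:
pJC227 is a small (about 3.5 kb) bacterial subcloning vector deposited as an empty backbone: an unloaded "Module C'" plasmid designed to be compatible both with the MoClo modular cloning system and with the Cermak (2017) set of genome engineering plasmids. It carries no gene of interest. In modular assembly schemes of this type, a module plasmid holds one cassette that is later combined with other modules into a final destination vector. An empty module would normally either receive a user-defined part or act as a filler for an unused position, but the record does not say which role this one serves. It also does not list the restriction sites or overhangs that define the module boundaries.

The annotated features are all bacterial maintenance and selection elements. A high-copy ColE1/pUC-type origin drives replication in E. coli, and a β-lactamase gene with its own promoter confers ampicillin resistance on the backbone. The rest of the plasmid is a typical counter-selectable dropout cassette: a chloramphenicol acetyltransferase gene preceded by a cat promoter fragment and a lac UV5 promoter, followed by a ccdA fragment and the full ccdB toxin gene. CcdB poisons DNA gyrase and kills ordinary E. coli strains, so the intact plasmid has to be propagated in a ccdB-tolerant strain under combined chloramphenicol and ampicillin selection, as the record specifies. When an insert replaces the CmR-ccdB cassette, the resulting clones can grow in standard strains and unmodified vector is eliminated, which gives a low-background selection for successful assemblies. The backbone's origin is recorded only as "Other".
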