Addgene plasmid #231172: pJC227
Purpose: (Empty Backbone) Empty Module C' plasmid compatible with MoClo and Cermak (2017) genome engineering plasmids
Depositing lab: Daniel Voytas. Depositing organization: University of Minnesota.
Backbone
  Vector backbone: Other
  Vector type: subcloning vector
Growth in bacteria
  Bacterial resistance: Chloramphenicol and Ampicillin, 25 & 100 μg/mL
  Growth temperature: 37°C
  Growth strain: ccdB Survival
  Copy number: High Copy
Gene/Insert
  Gene/Insert name: None
Terms and licenses: Academic/Nonprofit Terms; Industry Terms: Not Available to Industry
How to cite: pJC227 was a gift from Daniel Voytas (Addgene plasmid # 231172 ; http://n2t.net/addgene:231172 ; RRID:Addgene_231172)
